>Addgene plasmid #126388 | pGWB14-LYX170 | addgene full sequence | sequence record 247584 | Addgene NGS Result
TCGGTCTTGCCTTGCTCGTCGGTGATGTACTTCACCAGCTCCGCGAAGTCGCTCTTCTTGATGGAGCGCA
TGGGGACGTGCTTGGCAATCACGCGCACCCCCCGGCCGTTTTAGCGGCTAAAAAAGTCATGGCTCTGCCC
TCGGGCGGACCACGCCCATCATGACCTTGCCAAGCTCGTCCTGCTTCTCTTCGATCTTCGCCAGCAGGGC
GAGGATCGTGGCATCACCGAACCGCGCCGTGCGCGGGTCGTCGGTGAGCCAGAGTTTCAGCAGGCCGCCC
AGGCGGCCCAGGTCGCCATTGATGCGGGCCAGCTCGCGGACGTGCTCATAGTCCACGACGCCCGTGATTT
TGTAGCCCTGGCCGACGGCCAGCAGGTAGGCCGACAGGCTCATGCCGGCCGCCGCCGCCTTTTCCTCAAT
CGCTCTTCGTTCGTCTGGAAGGCAGTACACCTTGATAGGTGGGCTGCCCTTCCTGGTTGGCTTGGTTTCA
TCAGCCATCCGCTTGCCCTCATCTGTTACGCCGGCGGTAGCCGGCCAGCCTCGCAGAGCAGGATTCCCGT
TGAGCACCGCCAGGTGCGAATAAGGGACAGTGAAGAAGGAACACCCGCTCGCGGGTGGGCCTACTTCACC
TATCCTGCCCGGCTGACGCCGTTGGATACACCAAGGAAAGTCTACACGAACCCTTTGGCAAAATCCTGTA
TATCGTGCGAAAAAGGATGGATATACCGAAAAAATCGCTATAATGACCCCGAAGCAGGGTTATGCAGCGG
AAAAGCGCCACGCTTCCCGAAGGGAGAAAGGCGGACAGGTATCCGGTAAGCGGCAGGGTCGGAACAGGAG
AGCGCACGAGGGAGCTTCCAGGGGGAAACGCCTGGTATCTTTATAGTCCTGTCGGGTTTCGCCACCTCTG
ACTTGAGCGTCGATTTTTGTGATGCTCGTCAGGGGGGCGGAGCCTATGGAAAAACGCCAGCAACGCGGCC
TTTTTACGGTTCCTGGCCTTTTGCTGGCCTTTTGCTCACATGTTCTTTCCTGCGTTATCCCCTGATTCTG
TGGATAACCGTATTACCGCCTTTGAGTGAGCTGATACCGCTCGCCGCAGCCGAACGACCGAGCGCAGCGA
GTCAGTGAGCGAGGAAGCGGAAGAGCGCCAGAAGGCCGCCAGAGAGGCCGAGCGCGGCCGTGAGGCTTGG
ACGCTAGGGCAGGGCATGAAAAAGCCCGTAGCGGGCTGCTACGGGCGTCTGACGCGGTGGAAAGGGGGAG
GGGATGTTGTCTACATGGCTCTGCTGTAGTGAGTGGGTTGCGCTCCGGCAGCGGTCCTGATCAATCGTCA
CCCTTTCTCGGTCCTTCAACGTTCCTGACAACGAGCCTCCTTTTCGCCAATCCATCGACAATCACCGCGA
GTCCCTGCTCGAACGCTGCGTCCGGACCGGCTTCGTCGAAGGCGTCTATCGCGGCCCGCAACAGCGGCGA
GAGCGGAGCCTGTTCAACGGTGCCGCCGCGCTCGCCGGCATCGCTGTCGCCGGCCTGCTCCTCAAGCACG
GCCCCAACAGTGAAGTAGCTGATTGTCATCAGCGCATTGACGGCGTCCCCGGCCGAAAAACCCGCCTCGC
AGAGGAAGCGAAGCTGCGCGTCGGCCGTTTCCATCTGCGGTGCGCCCGGTCGCGTGCCGGCATGGATGCG
CGCGCCATCGCGGTAGGCGAGCAGCGCCTGCCTGAAGCTGCGGGCATTCCCGATCAGAAATGAGCGCCAG
TCGTCGTCGGCTCTCGGCACCGAATGCGTATGATTCTCCGCCAGCATGGCTTCGGCCAGTGCGTCGAGCA
GCGCCCGCTTGTTCCTGAAGTGCCAGTAAAGCGCCGGCTGCTGAACCCCCAACCGTTCCGCCAGTTTGCG
TGTCGTCAGACCGTCTACGCCGACCTCGTTCAACAGGTCCAGGGCGGCACGGATCACTGTATTCGGCTGC
AACTTTGTCATGCTTGACACTTTATCACTGATAAACATAATATGTCCACCAACTTATCAGTGATAAAGAA
TCCGCGCGTTCAATCGGACCAGCGGAGGCTGGTCCGGAGGCCAGACGTGAAACCCAACATACCCCTGATC
GTAATTCTGAGCACTGTCGCGCTCGACGCTGTCGGCATCGGCCTGATTATGCCGGTGCTGCCGGGCCTCC
TGCGCGATCTGGTTCACTCGAACGACGTCACCGCCCACTATGGCATTCTGCTGGCGCTGTATGCGTTGGT
GCAATTTGCCTGCGCACCTGTGCTGGGCGCGCTGTCGGATCGTTTCGGGCGGCGGCCAATCTTGCTCGTC
TCGCTGGCCGGCGCCAGATCTGGGGAACCCTGTGGTTGGCATGCACATACAAATGGACGAACGGATAAAC
CTTTTCACGCCCTTTTAAATATCCGATTATTCTAATAAACGCTCTTTTCTCTTAGGTTTACCCGCCAATA
TATCCTGTCAAACACTGATAGTTTAAACGTTGCGATTAAGAATTCGAGCTCGGTACCCCCCTACTCCAAA
AATGTCAAAGATACAGTCTCAGAAGACCAAAGGGCTATTGAGACTTTTCAACAAAGGGTAATTTCGGGAA
ACCTCCTCGGATTCCATTGCCCAGCTATCTGTCACTTCATCGAAAGGACAGTAGAAAAGGAAGGTGGCTC
CTACAAATGCCATCATTGCGATAAAGGAAAGGCTATCATTCAAGATGCCTCTGCCGACAGTGGTCCCAAA
GATGGACCCCCACCCACGAGGAGCATCGTGGAAAAAGAAGACGTTCCAACCACGTCTTCAAAGCAAGTGG
ATTGATGTGACATCTCCACTGACGTAAGGGATGACGCACAATCCCACTATCCTTCGCAAGACCCTTCCTC
TATATAAGGAAGTTCATTTCATTTGGAGAGGACAGCCCAAGCTTCGACTCTAGAGGATCCCCTTAAATCG
ATATGGAACGAGCTATACAAGGAAACGACGCTAGGGAACAAGCTAACAGTGAACGTTGGGATGGAGGATC
AGGAGGTACCACTTCTCCCTTCAAACTTCCTGACGAAAGTCCGAGTTGGACTGAGTGGCGGCTACATAAC
GATGAGACGAATTCGAATCAAGATAATCCCCTTGGTTTCAAGGAAAGCTGGGGTTTCGGGAAAGTTGTAT
TTAAGAGATATCTCAGATACGACAGGACGGAAGCTTCACTGCACAGAGTCCTTGGATCTTGGACGGGAGA
TTCGGTTAACTATGCAGCATCTCGATTTTTCGGTTTCGACCAGATCGGATGTACCTATAGTATTCGGTTT
CGAGGAGTTAGTATCACCGTTTCTGGAGGGTCTCGAACTCTTCAGCATCTCTGTGAGATGGCAATTCGGT
CTAAGCAAGAACTGCTACAGCTTGCCCCAATCGAAGTGGAAAGTAATGTATCAAGAGGATGCCCTGAAGG
TACTCAAACCTTCGAAAAAGAAAGCGAGTAAGTCGAGGGCGAGCTCGAATTCGGTACGCTGAAATCACCA
GTCTCTCTCTACAAATCTATCTCTCTCTATTTTCTCCATAAATAATGTGTGAGTAGTTTCCCGATAAGGG
AAATTAGGGTTCTTATAGGGTTTCGCTCATGTGTTGAGCATATAAGAAACCCTTAGTATGTATTTGTATT
TGTAAAATACTTCTATCAATAAAATTTCTAATTCCTAAAACCAAAATCCAGTACTAAAATCCAGATCTCC
CTGCAGGTCCCCAGATTAGCCTTTTCAATTTCAGAAAGAATGCTAACCCACAGATGGTTAGAGAGGCTTA
CGCAGCAGGTCTCATCAAGACGATCTACCCGAGCAATAATCTCCAGGAAATCAAATACCTTCCCAAGAAG
GTTAAAGATGCAGTCAAAAGATTCAGGACTAACTGCATCAAGAACACAGAGAAAGATATATTTCTCAAGA
TCAGAAGTACTATTCCAGTATGGACGATTCAAGGCTTGCTTCACAAACCAAGGCAAGTAATAGAGATTGG
AGTCTCTAAAAAGGTAGTTCCCACTGAATCAAAGGCCATGGAGTCAAAGATTCAAATAGAGGACCTAACA
GAACTCGCCGTAAAGACTGGCGAACAGTTCATACAGAGTCTCTTACGACTCAATGACAAGAAGAAAATCT
TCGTCAACATGGTGGAGCACGACACACTTGTCTACTCCAAAAATATCAAAGATACAGTCTCAGAAGACCA
AAGGGCAATTGAGACTTTTCAACAAAGGGTAATATCCGGAAACCTCCTCGGATTCCATTGCCCAGCTATC
TGTCACTTTATTGTGAAGATAGTGGAAAAGGAAGGTGGCTCCTACAAATGCCATCATTGCGATAAAGGAA
AGGCCATCGTTGAAGATGCCTCTGCCGACAGTGGTCCCAAAGATGGACCCCCACCCACGAGGAGCATCGT
GGAAAAAGAAGACGTTCCAACCACGTCTTCAAAGCAAGTGGATTGATGTGATATCTCCACTGACGTAAGG
GATGACGCACAATCCCACTATCCTTCGCAAGACCCTTCCTCTATATAAGGAAGTTCATTTCATTTGGAGA
GAACACGGGGGACAAGTTTGTACAAAAAAGCAGGCTCCACCACTAGTATGGCTGTTGAGTTAATGACTAG
TGGCTACAGCAGAAGGAATAGTTTTTCAACCAAAATGGAAGAAAACGCCGTACAAGAAGCAGCCACAGCT
GGGCTTCAAAGCGTTGAGAAATTAATCCGTTTGCTTTCTCAATCTCATCAAAACCAACAACAACAACAAC
AACAACAAAAATTGGATCAAAACCCCTCTGTTTCTGCTGATTACACAGCTGTAGCTGATGTTGCTGTTAA
CAAATTCAAAAAGTTCATTTCTTTACTTGACAAAAATAGAACTGGTCATGCCAGATTTCGTAAAGGCCCA
ATTTCTACTCCTCCTCCTAAACCCCAGCAACAAATATTAGATCAAAACTCTACCAAAAATCAGAACCTTC
AAATAGAAGAAACCGAAAAGCCACAAATAAATACTCCCAAAATTTACTGTCCTACACCTACTCAACGTTT
ACCTCCTTTACCACATAACCATCTTCAATTGGTCAAAAATGGGTCGATTGAGAGAAAAGAATCATCTACA
ACTATTAATTTTGCTTCTGCATCTCCGGCGAATTCGTTTATGTCATCTTTAACAGGAGAAACAGAGAGCT
TACAACAGTCTTTGTCTTCTGGTTTTCAAATAACAAATCTTTCTACGGTTTCATCTGCCGGTCGGCCGCC
GCTTTCTACTTCTTCATTTAAAAGAAAGTGTAGTTCTATGGACGATACTGCCGTTAAGTGTAACAGCGCT
GGTGGTTCCTCTGGCCGTTGCCACTGCCCAAAGAAAAGGAAATCAAGACTCAAACGAGTTGTTAGAGTCC
CAGCTATAAGCATGAAAATGGCCGATATTCCACCTGATGATTATTCTTGGAGAAAATATGGTCAAAAGCC
AATTAAAGGCTCTCCTCATCCTAGGGGATATTACAAATGTAGTAGTGTAAGAGGATGTCCAGCACGTAAA
CATGTGGAAAGAGCATTAGATGATCCAACTATGTTAATTGTTACATATGAAGGAGAACACAATCATTCCC
ATTCAATTACAGAATCACCAGCTGCTCATGTCCTTGAATCTTCTCCCGGGGACCCAGCTTTCTTGTACAA
AGTGGTTGATAACAGCGGGTTAATTAACATCTTTTACCCATACGATGTTCCTGACTATGCGGGCTATCCC
TATGACGTCCCGGACTATGCAGGATCCTATCCATATGACGTTCCAGATTACGCTGCTCAGTGCAGCGCTT
AGAGCTCGAATTTCCCCGATCGTTCAAACATTTGGCAATAAAGTTTCTTAAGATTGAATCCTGTTGCCGG
TCTTGCGATGATTATCATATAATTTCTGTTGAATTACGTTAAGCATGTAATAATTAACATGTAATGCATG
ACGTTATTTATGAGATGGGTTTTTATGATTAGAGTCCCGCAATTATACATTTAATACGCGATAGAAAACA
AAATATAGCGCGCAAACTAGGATAAATTATCGCGCGCGGTGTCATCTATGTTACTAGATCGGGAATTAGC
TTCATCAACGCAAGACATGCGCACGACCGTCTGACAGGAGAGGAATTTCCGACGAGCACAGAAAGGACTT
GCTCTTGGACGTAGGCCTATTTCTCAGGCACATGTATCAAGTGTTCGGACGTGGGTTTTCGATGGTGTAT
CAGCCGCCGCCAACTGGGAGATGAGGAGGCTTTCTTGGGGGGCAGTCAGCAGTTCATTTCACAAGACAGA
GGAACTTGTAAGGAGATGCACTGATTTATCTTGGCGCAAACCAGCAGGACGAATTAGTGGGAATAGCCCG
CGAATATCTAAGTTATGCCTGTCGGCATGAGCAGAAACTTCCAATTCGAAACAGTTTGGAGAGGTTGTTT
TTGGGCATACCTTTTGTTAGTCAGCCTCTCGATTGCTCATCGTCATTACACAGTACCGAAGTTTGATCGA
TCTAGTAACATAGATGACACCGCGCGCGATAATTTATCCTAGTTTGCGCGCTATATTTTGTTTTCTATCG
CGTATTAAATGTATAATTGCGGGACTCTAATCATAAAAACCCATCTCATAAATAACGTCATGCATTACAT
GTTAATTATTACATGCTTAACGTAATTCAACAGAAATTATATGATAATCATCGCAAGACCGGCAACAGGA
TTCAATCTTAAGAAACTTTATTGCCAAATGTTTGAACGATCTGCTTCGACGCACTCCTTCTTTACTCCAC
CATCTCGTCCTTATTGAAAACGTGGGTAGCACCAAAACGAATCAAGTCGCTGGAACTGAAGTTACCAATC
ACGCTGGATGATTTGCCAGTTGGATTAATCTTGCCTTTCCCCGCATGAATAATATTGATGAATGCATGCG
TGAGGGGTATTTCGATTTTGGCAATAGCTGCAATTGCCGCGACATCCTCCAACGAGCATAATTCTTCAGA
AAAATAGCGATGTTCCATGTTGTCAGGGCATGCATGATGCACGTTATGAGGTGACGGTGCTAGGCAGTAT
TCCCTCAAAGTTTCATAGTCAGTATCATATTCATCATTGCATTCCTGCAAGAGAGAATTGAGACGCAATC
CACACGCTGCGGCAACCTTCCGGCGTTCGTGGTCTATTTGCTCTTGGACGTTGCAAACGTAAGTGTTGGA
TCCCGGTCGGCATCTACTCTATTCCTTTGCCCTCGGACGAGTGCTGGGGCGTCGGTTTCCACTATCGGCG
AGTACTTCTACACAGCCATCGGTCCAGACGGCCGCGCTTCTGCGGGCGATTTGTGTACGCCCGACAGTCC
CGGCTCCGGATCGGACGATTGCGTCGCATCGACCCTGCGCCCAAGCTGCATCATCGAAATTGCCGTCAAC
CAAGCTCTGATAGAGTTGGTCAAGACCAATGCGGAGCATATACGCCCGGAGCCGCGGCGATCCTGCAAGC
TCCGGATGCCTCCGCTCGAAGTAGCGCGTCTGCTGCTCCATACAAGCCAACCACGGCCTCCAGAAGAAGA
TGTTGGCGACCTCGTATTGGGAATCCCCGAACATCGCCTCGCTCCAGTCAATGACCGCTGTTATGCGGCC
ATTGTCCGTCAGGACATTGTTGGAGCCGAAATCCGCGTGCACGAGGTGCCGGACTTCGGGGCAGTCCTCG
GCCCAAAGCATCAGCTCATCGAGAGCCTGCGCGACGGACGCACTGACGGTGTCGTCCATCACAGTTTGCC
AGTGATACACATGGGGATCAGCAATCGCGCATATGAAATCACGCCATGTAGTGTATTGACCGATTCCTTG
CGGTCCGAATGGGCCGAACCCGCTCGTCTGGCTAAGATCGGCCGCAGCGATCGCATCCATGGCCTCCGCG
ACCGGCTGCAGAACAGCGGGCAGTTCGGTTTCAGGCAGGTCTTGCAACGTGACACCCTGTGCACGGCGGG
AGATGCAATAGGTCAGGCTCTCGCTGAATTCCCCAATGTCAAGCACTTCCGGAATCGGGAGCGCGGCCGA
TGCAAAGTGCCGATAAACATAACGATCTTTGTAGAAACCATCGGCGCAGCTATTTACCCGCAGGACATAT
CCACGCCCTCCTACATCGAAGCTGAAAGCACGAGATTCTTCGCCCTCCGAGAGCTGCATCAGGTCGGAGA
CGCTGTCGAACTTTTCGATCAGAAACTTCTCGACAGACGTCGCGGTGAGTTCAGGCTTTTTCATATCGGG
GTCGTCCTCTCCAAATGAAATGAACTTCCTTATATAGAGGAAGGGTCTTGCGAAGGATAGTGGGATTGTG
CGTCATCCCTTACGTCAGTGGAGATATCACATCAATCCACTTGCTTTGAAGACGTGGTTGGAACGTCTTC
TTTTTCCACGATGCTCCTCGTGGGTGGGGGTCCATCTTTGGGACCACTGTCGGCAGAGGCATCTTGAACG
ATAGCCTTTCCTTTATCGCAATGATGGCATTTGTAGGTGCCACCTTCCTTTTCTACTGTCCTTTTGATGA
AGTGACAGATAGCTGGGCAATGGAATCCGAGGAGGTTTCCCGATATTACCCTTTGTTGAAAAGTCTCAAT
AGCCCTTTGGTCTTCTGAGACTGTATCTTTGATATTCTTGGAGTAGACGAGAGTGTCGTGCTCCACCATG
TTGACGGATCTCTAGGACGCGTCGACGCGTCGACGCGTCGACGCGTCGACGCGTCCTAGAAGCTAATTCA
CTGGCCGTCGTTTTACAACGTCGTGACTGGGAAAACCCTGGCGTTACCCAACTTAATCGCCTTGCAGCAC
ATCCCCCTTTCGCCAGCTGGCGTAATAGCGAAGAGGCCCGCACCGATCGCCCTTCCCAACAGTTGCGCAG
CCTGAATG
[44 nt withheld, positions 8899-8942]
C
[141 nt withheld, positions 8944-9084]
CCTTTGACGTTGGAGTCCACGTTCTTT
[37 nt withheld, positions 9112-9148]
ACCCTATCTCGGGCTATTCTTTTGATTTATAAGGGATTTTGCCGATTTCGGAACCACCATCAAACAGGAT
TTTCGCCTGCTGGGGCAAACCAGCGTGGACCGCTTGCTGCAACTCTCTCAGGGCCAGGCGGTGAAGGGCA
ATCAGCTGTTGCCCGTCTCACTGGTGAAAAGAAAAACCACCCCAGTACATTAAAAACGTCCGCAATGTGT
TATTAAGTTGTCTAAGCGTCAATTTGTTTACACCACAATATATCCTGCCACCAGCCAGCCAACAGCTCCC
CGACCGGCAGCTCGGCACAAAATCACCACTCGATACAGGCAGCCCATCAGTCCGGGACGGCGTCAGCGGG
AGAGCCGTTGTAAGGCGGCAGACTTTGCTCATGTTACCGATGCTATTCGGAAGAACGGCAACTAAGCTGC
CGGGTTTGAAACACGGATGATCTCGCGGAGGGTAGCATGTTGATTGTAACGATGACAGAGCGTTGCTGCC
TGTGATCAAATATCATCTCCCTCGCAGAGATCCGAATTATCAGCCTTCTTATTCATTTCTCGCTTAACCG
TGACAGGCTGTCGATCTTGAGAACTATGCCGACATAATAGGAAATCGCTGGATAAAGCCGCTGAGGAAGC
TGAGTGGCGCTATTTCTTTAGAAGTGAACGTTGACGATATCAACTCCCCTATCCATTGCTCACCGAATGG
TACAGGTCGGGGACCCGAAGTTCCGACTGTCGGCCTGATGCATCCCCGGCTGATCGACCCCAGATCTGGG
GCTGAGAAAGCCCAGTAAGGAAACAACTGTAGGTTCGAGTCGCGAGATCCCCCGGAACCAAAGGAAGTAG
GTTAAACCCGCTCCGATCAGGCCGAGCCACGCCAGGCCGAGAACATTGGTTCCTGTAGGCATCGGGATTG
GCGGATCAAACACTAAAGCTACTGGAACGAGCAGAAGTCCTCCGGCCGCCAGTTGCCAGGCGGTAAAGGT
GAGCAGAGGCACGGGAGGTTGCCACTTGCGGGTCAGCACGGTTCCGAACGCCATGGAAACCGCCCCCGCC
AGGCCCGCTGCGACGCCGACAGGATCTAGCGCTGCGTTTGGTGTCAACACCAACAGCGCCACGCCCGCAG
TTCCGCAAATAGCCCCCAGGACCGCCATCAATCGTATCGGGCTACCTAGCAGAGCGGCAGAGATGAACAC
GACCATCAGCGGCTGCACAGCGCCTACCGTCGCCGCGACCCCGCCCGGCAGGCGGTAGACCGAAATAAAC
AACAAGCTCCAGAATAGCGAAATATTAAGTGCGCCGAGGATGAAGATGCGCATCCACCAGATTCCCGTTG
GAATCTGTCGGACGATCATCACGAGCAATAAACCCGCCGGCAACGCCCGCAGCAGCATACCGGCGACCCC
TCGGCCTCGCTGTTCGGGCTCCACGAAAACGCCGGACAGATGCGCCTTGTGAGCGTCCTTGGGGCCGTCC
TCCTGTTTGAAGACCGACAGCCCAATGATCTCGCCGTCGATGTAGGCGCCGAATGCCACGGCATCTCGCA
ACCGTTCAGCGAACGCCTCCATGGGCTTTTTCTCCTCGTGCTCGTAAACGGACCCGAACATCTCTGGAGC
TTTCTTCAGGGCCGACAATCGGATCTCGCGGAAATCCTGCACGTCGGCCGCTCCAAGCCGTCGAATCTGA
GCCTTAATCACAATTGTCAATTTTAATCCTCTGTTTATCGGCAGTTCGTAGAGCGCGCCGTGCGTCCCGA
GCGATACTGAGCGAAGCAAGTGCGTCGAGCAGTGCCCGCTTGTTCCTGAAATGCCAGTAAAGCGCTGGCT
GCTGAACCCCCAGCCGGAACTGACCCCACAAGGCCCTAGCGTTTGCAATGCACCAGGTCATCATTGACCC
AGGCGTGTTCCACCAGGCCGCTGCCTCGCAACTCTTCGCAGGCTTCGCCGACCTGCTCGCGCCACTTCTT
CACGCGGGTGGAATCCGATCCGCACATGAGGCGGAAGGTTTCCAGCTTGAGCGGGTACGGCTCCCGGTGC
GAGCTGAAATAGTCGAACATCCGTCGGGCCGTCGGCGACAGCTTGCGGTACTTCTCCCATATGAATTTCG
TGTAGTGGTCGCCAGCAAACAGCACGACGATTTCCTCGTCGATCAGGACCTGGCAACGGGACGTTTTCTT
GCCACGGTCCAGGACGCGGAAGCGGTGCAGCAGCGACACCGATTCCAGGTGCCCAACGCGGTCGGACGTG
AAGCCCATCGCCGTCGCCTGTAGGCGCGACAGGCATTCCTCGGCCTTCGTGTAATACCGGCCATTGATCG
ACCAGCCCAGGTCCTGGCAAAGCTCGTAGAACGTGAAGGTGATCGGCTCGCCGATAGGGGTGCGCTTCGC
GTACTCCAACACCTGCTGCCACACCAGTTCGTCATCGTCGGCCCGCAGCTCGACGCCGGTGTAGGTGATC
TTCACGTCCTTGTTGACGTGGAAAATGACCTTGTTTTGCAGCGCCTCGCGCGGGATTTTCTTGTTGCGCG
TGGTGAACAGGGCAGAGCGGGCCGTGTCGTTTGGCATCGCTCGCATCGTGTCCGGCCACGGCGCAATATC
GAACAAGGAAAGCTGCATTTCCTTGATCTGCTGCTTCGTGTGTTTCAGCAACGCGGCCTGCTTGGCCTCG
CTGACCTGTTTTGCCAGGTCCTCGCCGGCGGTTTTTCGCTTCTTGGTCGTCATAGTTCCTCGCGTGTCGA
TGGTCATCGACTTCGCCAAACCTGCCGCCTCCTGTTCGAGACGACGCGAACGCTCCACGGCGGCCGATGG
CGCGGGCAGGGCAGGGGGAGCCAGTTGCACGCTGTCGCGCTCGATCTTGGCCGTAGCTTGCTGGACCATC
GAGCCGACGGACTGGAAGGTTTCGCGGGGCGCACGCATGACGGTGCGGCTTGCGATGGTTTCGGCATCCT
CGGCGGAAAACCCCGCGTCGATCAGTTCTTGCCTGTATGCCTTCCGGTCAAACGTCCGATTCATTCACCC
TCCTTGCGGGATTGCCCCGACTCACGCCGGGGCAATGTGCCCTTATTCCTGATTTGACCCGCCTGGTGCC
TTGGTGTCCAGATAATCCACCTTATCGGCAATGAAGTCGGTCCCGTAGACCGTCTGGCCGTCCTTCTCGT
ACTTGGTATTCCGAATCTTGCCCTGCACGAATACCAGCGACCCCTTGCCCAAATACTTGCCGTGGGCCTC
GGCCTGAGAGCCAAAACACTTGATGCGGAAGAAGTCGGTGCGCTCCTGCTTGTCGCCGGCATCGTTGCGC
CACATCTAGGTACTAAAACAATTCATCCAGTAAAATATAATATTTTATTTTCTCCCAATCAGGCTTGATC
CCCAGTAAGTCAAAAAATAGCTCGACATACTGTTCTTCCCCGATATCCTCCCTGATCGACCGGACGCAGA
AGGCAATGTCATACCACTTGTCCGCCCTGCCGCTTCTCCCAAGATCAATAAAGCCACTTACTTTGCCATC
TTTCACAAAGATGTTGCTGTCTCCCAGGTCGCCGTGGGAAAAGACAAGTTCCTCTTCGGGCTTTTCCGTC
TTTAAAAAATCATACAGCTCGCGCGGATCTTTAAATGGAGTGTCTTCTTCCCAGTTTTCGCAATCCACAT
CGGCCAGATCGTTATTCAGTAAGTAATCCAATTCGGCTAAGCGGCTGTCTAAGCTATTCGTATAGGGACA
ATCCGATATGTCGATGGAGTGAAAGAGCCTGATGCACTCCGCATACAGCTCGATAATCTTTTCAGGGCTT
TGTTCATCTTCATACTCTTCCGAGCAAAGGACGCCATCGGCCTCACTCATGAGCAGATTGCTCCAGCCAT
CATGCCGTTCAAAGTGCAGGACCTTTGGAACAGGCAGCTTTCCTTCCAGCCATAGCATCATGTCCTTTTC
CCGTTCCACATCATAGGTGGTCCCTTTATACCGGCTGTCCGTCATTTTTAAATATAGGTTTTCATTTTCT
CCCACCAGCTTATATACCTTAGCAGGAGACATTCCTTCCGTATCTTTTACGCAGCGGTATTTTTCGATCA
GTTTTTTCAATTCCGGTGATATTCTCATTTTAGCCATTTATTATTTCCTTCCTCTTTTCTACAGTATTTA
AAGATACCCCAAGAAGCTAATTATAACAAGACGAACTCCAATTCACTGTTCCTTGCATTCTAAAACCTTA
AATACCAGAAAACAGCTTTTTCAAAGTTGTTTTCAAAGTTGGCGTATAACATAGTATCGACGGAGCCGAT
TTTGAAACCACAATTATGGGTGATGCTGCCAACTTACTGATTTAGTGTATGATGGTGTTTTTGAGGTGCT
CCAGTGGCTTCTGTTTCTATCAGCTGTCCCTCCTGTTCAGCTACTGACGGGGTGGTGCGTAACGGCAAAA
GCACCGCCGGACATCAGCGCTATCTCTGCTCTCACTGCCGTAAAACATGGCAACTGCAGTTCACTTACAC
CGCTTCTCAACCCGGTACGCACCAGAAAATCATTGATATGGCCATGAATGGCGTTGGATGCCGGGCAACA
GCCCGCATTATGGGCGTTGGCCTCAACACGATTTTACGTCACTTAAAAAACTCAGGCCGCAGTCGGTAAC
CTCGCGCATACAGCCGGGCAGTGACGTCATCGTCTGCGCGGAAATGGACGAACAGTGGGGCTATGTCGGG
GCTAAATCGCGCCAGCGCTGGCTGTTTTACGCGTATGACAGTCTCCGGAAGACGGTTGTTGCGCACGTAT
TCGGTGAACGCACTATGGCGACGCTGGGGCGTCTTATGAGCCTGCTGTCACCCTTTGACGTGGTGATATG
GATGACGGATGGCTGGCCGCTGTATGAATCCCGCCTGAAGGGAAAGCTGCACGTAATCAGCAAGCGATAT
ACGCAGCGAATTGAGCGGCATAACCTGAATCTGAGGCAGCACCTGGCACGGCTGGGACGGAAGTCGCTGT
CGTTCTCAAAATCGGTGGAGCTGCATGACAAAGTCATCGGGCATTATCTGAACATAAAACACTATCAATA
AGTTGGAGTCATTACCCAATTATGATAGAATTTACAAGCTATAAGGTTATTGTCCTGGGTTTCAAGCATT
AGTCCATGCAAGTTTTTATGCTTTGCCCATTCTATAGATATATTGATAAGCGCGCTGCCTATGCCTTGCC
CCCTGAAATCCTTACATACGGCGATATCTTCTATATAAAAGATATATTATCTTATCAGTATTGTCAATAT
ATTCAAGGCAATCTGCCTCCTCATCCTCTTCATCCTCTTCGTCTTGGTAGCTTTTTAAATATGGCGCTTC
ATAGAGTAATTCTGTAAAGGTCCAATTCTCGTTTTCATACCTCGGTATAATCTTACCTATCACCTCAAAT
GGTTCGCTGGGTTTATCGCACCCCCGAACACGAGCACGGCACCCGCGACCACTATGCCAAGAATGCCCAA
GGTAAAAATTGCCGGCCCCGCCATGAAGTCCGTGAATGCCCCGACGGCCGAAGTGAAGGGCAGGCCGCCA
CCCAGGCCGCCGCCCTCACTGCCCGGCACCTGGTCGCTGAATGTCGATGCCAGCACCTGCGGCACGTCAA
TGCTTCCGGGCGTCGCGCTCGGGCTGATCGCCCATCCCGTTACTGCCCCGATCCCGGCAATGGCAAGGAC
TGCCAGCGCTGCCATTTTTGGGGTGAGGCCGTTCGCGGCCGAGGGGCGCAGCCCCTGGGGGGATGGGAGG
CCCGCGTTAGCGGGCCGGGAGGGTTCGAGAAGGGGGGGCACCCCCCTTCGGCGTGCGCGGTCACGCGCAC
AGGGCGCAGCCCTGGTTAAAAACAAGGTTTATAAATATTGGTTTAAAAGCAGGTTAAAAGACAGGTTAGC
GGTGGCCGAAAAACGGGCGGAAACCCTTGCAAATGCTGGATTTTCTGCCTGTGGACAGCCCCTCAAATGT
CAATAGGTGCGCCCCTCATCTGTCAGCACTCTGCCCCTCAAGTGTCAAGGATCGCGCCCCTCATCTGTCA
GTAGTCGCGCCCCTCAAGTGTCAATACCGCAGGGCACTTATCCCCAGGCTTGTCCACATCATCTGTGGGA
AACTCGCGTAAAATCAGGCGTTTTCGCCGATTTGCGAGGCTGGCCAGCTCCACGTCGCCGGCCGAAATCG
AGCCTGCCCCTCATCTGTCAACGCCGCGCCGGGTGAGTCGGCCCCTCAAGTGTCAACGTCCGCCCCTCAT
CTGTCAGTGAGGGCCAAGTTTTCCGCGAGGTATCCACAACGCCGGCGGCCGCGGTGTCTCGCACACGGCT
TCGACGGCGTTTCTGGCGCGTTTGCAGGGCCATAGACGGCCGCCAGCCCAGCGGCGAGGGCAACCAGCCC
GGTGAGCGTCGGAAAGGCGC
Features (pLannotate 1.2.2; 36 found; start..end, strand, type, name):
      3..89      -  CDS            traI (fragment): TRAI6_ECOLX - Experimental evidence at protein level: Swiss-Prot protein existence level 1. The initiation process of transfer DNA synthesis requires the interaction of at least three plasmid-specific components (TraH, I, and J) at the transfer origin resulting in the assembly of a specialised nucleoprotein complex - the relaxosome. Site- and strand-specific cleavage at the transfer origin is dependent on TraI and TraJ. From Escherichia coli.
    127..498     -  CDS            traJ: oriT-recognizing protein; traJ
    531..640     -  oriT           oriT: incP origin of transfer
    772..962     +  rep_origin     ori (fragment): high-copy-number ColE1/pMB1/pBR322/pUC origin of replication
   1321..1971    -  CDS            TetR: tetracycline resistance regulatory protein; tetR
   2077..2326    +  CDS            TcR (fragment): tetracycline efflux protein; tetA; confers resistance to tetracycline
   2436..2460    -  misc_feature   RB T-DNA repeat: right border repeat from nopaline C58 T-DNA
   2490..2508    +  misc_feature   MCS (fragment): pUC18/19 multiple cloning site
   2559..2904    +  promoter       CaMV 35S promoter: strong constitutive promoter from cauliflower mosaic virus
   2856..2902    +  promoter       minimal CaMV 35S promoter: minimal 35S promoter from cauliflower mosaic virus
   2914..2932    -  misc_feature   MCS (fragment): pUC18/19 multiple cloning site
   2943..3458    +  CDS            P19_TBSVC: Experimental evidence at protein level: Swiss-Prot protein existence level 1. Acts as a suppressor of RNA-mediated gene silencing, also known as post-transcriptional gene silencing (PTGS), a mechanism of plant viral defense that limits the accumulation of viral RNAs. Binds to short interfering RNAs (siRNAs) with high affinity. Acts as a molecular caliper to specifically select siRNAs based on the length of the duplex region of the RNA (By similarity). From Tomato bushy stunt virus (strain Cherry) (TBSV).
   3531..3707    +  polyA_signal   CaMV poly(A) signal: cauliflower mosaic virus polyadenylation signal
   4210..4551    +  promoter       CaMV 35S promoter: strong constitutive promoter from cauliflower mosaic virus
   4562..4586    +  protein_bind   attB1: mutant version of attB; recombination site for the Gateway® BP reaction BP Clonase™
   5063..5611    +  CDS            WRKY21 (fragment): WRK21_ARATH - Experimental evidence at protein level: Swiss-Prot protein existence level 1. Transcription factor. Interacts specifically with the W box (5'-(T)TGAC[CT]-3'), a frequently occurring elicitor-responsive cis- acting element (By similarity). From Arabidopsis thaliana (Mouse-ear cress).
   5652..5676    -  protein_bind   attB2: mutant version of attB; recombination site for the Gateway® BP reaction BP Clonase™
   5705..5794    +  CDS            3xHA: three tandem HA epitope tags
   5828..6080    +  terminator     NOS terminator: nopaline synthase terminator and poly(A) signal
   6509..6761    -  terminator     NOS terminator: nopaline synthase terminator and poly(A) signal
   6785..7213    -  CDS            nos (fragment): DHNO_AGRT7 - Protein inferred from homology: Swiss-Prot protein existence level 3. From Agrobacterium tumefaciens (strain T37).
   7229..8254    -  CDS            HygR: aminoglycoside phosphotransferase from E. coli; aph(4)-Ia; confers resistance to hygromycin
   8264..8608    -  promoter       CaMV 35S promoter: strong constitutive promoter from cauliflower mosaic virus
   8265..8311    -  promoter       minimal CaMV 35S promoter: minimal 35S promoter from cauliflower mosaic virus
   8746..8901    +  CDS            lacZα (fragment) (sequence partly withheld): LacZα fragment of β-galactosidase; lacZ fragment
   8899..9199    +  rep_origin     M13 ori (fragment) (sequence partly withheld): M13 bacteriophage origin of replication; arrow indicates direction of (+) strand synthesis
   9200..9330    +  CDS            lacI (fragment): lac repressor; lacI; The lac repressor binds to the lac operator to inhibit transcription in E. coli. This inhibition can be relieved by adding lactose or isopropyl-β-D-thiogalactopyranoside (IPTG).
   9384..9408    -  misc_feature   LB T-DNA repeat: left border repeat from nopaline C58 T-DNA
  10865..10984   -  CDS            tetR (fragment): TETR1_ECOLX - Experimental evidence at protein level: Swiss-Prot protein existence level 1. TetR is the repressor of the tetracycline resistance element; its N-terminal region forms a helix-turn-helix structure and binds DNA. Binding of tetracycline to TetR reduces the repressor affinity for the tetracycline resistance gene (tetA) promoter operator sites. From Escherichia coli.
  11004..12152   -  CDS            trfA: trans-acting replication protein that binds to and activates oriV
  12451..13245   -  CDS            KanR: aminoglycoside phosphotransferase; aphA-3; confers resistance to kanamycin
  13437..14204   +  mobile_element IS1: prokaryotic transposable element IS1
  14213..14362   -  CDS            satA (fragment): STA_BACSU - Also known as yyaR. Experimental evidence at protein level: Swiss-Prot protein existence level 1. Involved in resistance to streptothricin, a broad-spectrum antibiotic produced by streptomycetes. Detoxifies streptothricin via acetylation of the beta amino group of the first beta-lysyl moiety of streptothricin. From Bacillus subtilis (strain 168).
  14361..14555   -  CDS            satA (fragment): STA_BACSU - Also known as yyaR. Experimental evidence at protein level: Swiss-Prot protein existence level 1. Involved in resistance to streptothricin, a broad-spectrum antibiotic produced by streptomycetes. Detoxifies streptothricin via acetylation of the beta amino group of the first beta-lysyl moiety of streptothricin. From Bacillus subtilis (strain 168).
  14558..14833   -  CDS            klaC (fragment): KLAC_ECOLX - Also known as telB. Protein predicted: Swiss-Prot protein existence level 4. Belongs to the kla operon, which is associated with cryptic tellurite resistance, and IncW plasmid fertility inhibition. From Escherichia coli.
  14897..15528   -  rep_origin     oriV: incP origin of replication
