[The description below was written by a language model from this plasmid's Addgene catalogue record and pLannotate feature annotations shown in this document.]
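Description:
pGWB14-LYX170 is a plant binary expression vector built on the pGWB14 backbone and intended for Agrobacterium-mediated transient or stable expression in plants. The roughly 15.5 kb backbone is a low-copy, broad-host-range IncP-type replicon. The feature table shows oriV with its trans-acting replication gene trfA, allowing maintenance in both E. coli and Agrobacterium, together with oriT and traJ for conjugal mobilisation. Bacterial selection is by kanamycin (aphA-3). The annotation also picks up backbone remnants that do not appear to be functional parts of the design, such as fragments of tetracycline resistance genes, an IS1 element, and lacZα and M13 ori pieces.

The T-DNA, bounded by nopaline-type right and left border repeats, carries three expression units. The main cassette places the Nicotiana benthamiana gene model Niben101Scf00643g01010.1 under the constitutive CaMV 35S promoter. The coding sequence is flanked by attB1 and attB2 sites (although the record lists Gibson cloning as the method), is fused at its C terminus to a 3xHA epitope tag, and is terminated by the NOS terminator. The annotation's similarity hit to Arabidopsis WRKY21 suggests the insert is a WRKY-family transcription factor, though the record itself only calls it a transcription factor. Upstream, a second 35S-driven cassette with a CaMV poly(A) signal encodes the tomato bushy stunt virus p19 protein, a suppressor of RNA silencing commonly co-expressed to boost transient expression in leaves; this cassette is not mentioned in the catalogue fields. A third 35S promoter drives the hygromycin phosphotransferase gene, with a NOS terminator, for selecting stably transformed plants. The HA tag allows detection or immunoprecipitation of the expressed factor.
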