Addgene plasmid #126388: pGWB14-LYX170
Purpose: With a Nicotiana benthamiana transcription factor in PGWB14 backbone, for Agrobacterium mediated transient or stable expression corresponding transcription factor fused with a C-terminal HA tag.
Depositing lab: Silin Zhong. Depositing organization: Chinese University of Hong Kong.
Backbone
  Vector backbone: pGWB14
  Vector type: Plant Expression
  Selectable markers: Hygromycin
Growth in bacteria
  Bacterial resistance: Kanamycin, 50 μg/mL
  Growth temperature: 37°C
  Growth strain: DH5alpha
  Copy number: Low Copy
Gene/Insert
  Gene/Insert name: Niben101Scf00643g01010.1
  Species: Nicotiana benthamiana
  Promoter: CaMV 35S
  Tag / fusion protein: HA (C terminal on insert)
  Cloning method: Gibson Cloning
Terms and licenses: Academic/Nonprofit Terms; Industry Terms: Not Available to Industry
How to cite: pGWB14-LYX170 was a gift from Silin Zhong (Addgene plasmid # 126388 ; http://n2t.net/addgene:126388 ; RRID:Addgene_126388)
