>Addgene plasmid #126388 | pGWB14-LYX170 | depositor partial sequence | sequence record 241662 | Niben101Scf00643g01010.1
ATGGCTGTTGAGTTAATGACTAGTGGCTACAGCAGAAGGAATAGTTTTTCAACCAAAATGGAAGAAAACG
CCGTACAAGAAGCAGCCACAGCTGGGCTTCAAAGCGTTGAGAAATTAATCCGTTTGCTTTCTCAATCTCA
TCAAAACCAACAACAACAACAACAACAACAAAAATTGGATCAAAACCCCTCTGTTTCTGCTGATTACACA
GCTGTAGCTGATGTTGCTGTTAACAAATTCAAAAAGTTCATTTCTTTACTTGACAAAAATAGAACTGGTC
ATGCCAGATTTCGTAAAGGCCCAATTTCTACTCCTCCTCCTAAACCCCAGCAACAAATATTAGATCAAAA
CTCTACCAAAAATCAGAACCTTCAAATAGAAGAAACCGAAAAGCCACAAATAAATACTCCCAAAATTTAC
TGTCCTACACCTACTCAACGTTTACCTCCTTTACCACATAACCATCTTCAATTGGTCAAAAATGGGTCGA
TTGAGAGAAAAGAATCATCTACAACTATTAATTTTGCTTCTGCATCTCCGGCGAATTCGTTTATGTCATC
TTTAACAGGAGAAACAGAGAGCTTACAACAGTCTTTGTCTTCTGGTTTTCAAATAACAAATCTTTCTACG
GTTTCATCTGCCGGTCGGCCGCCGCTTTCTACTTCTTCATTTAAAAGAAAGTGTAGTTCTATGGACGATA
CTGCCGTTAAGTGTAACAGCGCTGGTGGTTCCTCTGGCCGTTGCCACTGCCCAAAGAAAAGGAAATCAAG
ACTCAAACGAGTTGTTAGAGTCCCAGCTATAAGCATGAAAATGGCCGATATTCCACCTGATGATTATTCT
TGGAGAAAATATGGTCAAAAGCCAATTAAAGGCTCTCCTCATCCTAGGGGATATTACAAATGTAGTAGTG
TAAGAGGATGTCCAGCACGTAAACATGTGGAAAGAGCATTAGATGATCCAACTATGTTAATTGTTACATA
TGAAGGAGAACACAATCATTCCCATTCAATTACAGAATCACCAGCTGCTCATGTCCTTGAATCTTCT
